Addgene plasmid #225461: pcDNA3puro-mGFP-FXR1a-I304N
Purpose: Express mEGFP-fusion protein of FXR1 isoform a (I304N)
Depositing lab: Christine Mayr. Depositing organization: Memorial Sloan-Kettering Cancer Center. Publication: The FXR1 network acts as signaling scaffold for actomyosin remodeling. Chen X, Fansler MM, Janjoš U, Ule J, Mayr C. Cell. 5 August 2024. doi: 10.1016/j.cell.2024.07.015. PubMed 37961296.
Backbone
  Vector backbone: pcDNA3-puro
  Backbone manufacturer: Mayr Lab
  Vector type: Mammalian Expression
Growth in bacteria
  Bacterial resistance: Ampicillin, 100 μg/mL
  Growth temperature: 37°C
  Growth strain: DH5alpha
  Copy number: High Copy
Gene/Insert
  Gene/Insert name: FXR1 isoform a
  Species: H. sapiens (human)
  Mutation: I304N
  Entrez Gene: FXR1 (a.k.a. CMYP9A, CMYP9B, FXR1P, MYOPMIL, MYORIBF)
  Promoter: CMV
  Tag / fusion protein: mEGFP (N terminal on insert)
  Cloning method: Other
Terms and licenses: Academic/Nonprofit Terms; Industry Terms: Not Available to Industry
Depositor comments: Resistant to shRNA TRCN0000164818 (target sequence CCAGCGAATCTCATCACAGTA). Please visit https://doi.org/10.1101/2023.11.05.565677 for bioRxiv preprint.
How to cite: pcDNA3puro-mGFP-FXR1a-I304N was a gift from Christine Mayr (Addgene plasmid # 225461 ; http://n2t.net/addgene:225461 ; RRID:Addgene_225461)
