[The description below was written by a language model from this plasmid's Addgene catalogue record and pLannotate feature annotations shown in this document.]
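Description:
pcDNA3puro-mGFP-FXR1a-I304N is a mammalian expression plasmid of about 7.7 kb, built on a pcDNA3-puro backbone, that produces human FXR1 isoform a carrying the I304N substitution as a fusion to monomeric EGFP. It is maintained in E. coli through a high-copy ColE1/pUC-type origin and selected with ampicillin via the β-lactamase gene. An f1 origin is also present. For selection in mammalian cells, a separate cassette places the puromycin N-acetyltransferase gene under the SV40 enhancer/early promoter with an SV40 polyadenylation signal. The short ble fragment annotated just downstream appears to be a remnant of the backbone's earlier marker rather than a functional gene, as do the small lacI, bom and HIV-1 LTR fragment calls.

The expression unit consists of the CMV immediate-early enhancer and promoter, followed by a T7 promoter, the mEGFP coding sequence, the FXR1 coding sequence directly abutting it so that the fluorescent protein sits at the N terminus of FXR1, and a bovine growth hormone polyadenylation signal that spans the numbering origin of the circular record. FXR1 is an RNA-binding protein, and the record gives the purpose simply as expressing the mEGFP fusion of the I304N mutant. It does not explain what this substitution does to the protein. The depositor notes that the coding sequence is resistant to a particular FXR1-targeting shRNA, which suggests use in knockdown-and-rescue experiments where endogenous FXR1 is depleted and the fluorescently tagged mutant is expressed in its place, allowing its localisation and function to be followed. The associated publication concerns the FXR1 network as a signalling scaffold for actomyosin remodelling.
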