Features (pLannotate 1.2.2; 21 found; start..end, strand, type, name):
     34..55      +  promoter       SV40 promoter (fragment): SV40 enhancer and early promoter
     76..504     +  rep_origin     f1 ori (sequence partly withheld): f1 bacteriophage origin of replication; arrow indicates direction of (+) strand synthesis
    518..847     +  promoter       SV40 promoter: SV40 enhancer and early promoter
    860..1459    +  CDS            PuroR: puromycin N-acetyltransferase; pac from Streptomyces alboniger; confers resistance to puromycin
   1480..1638    +  CDS            ble (fragment): BLE_KLEPN - Experimental evidence at protein level: Swiss-Prot protein existence level 1. Binding protein with a strong affinity to the bleomycin family of antibiotics. Binds to CL990; an antimitotic-antibiotic compound. From Klebsiella pneumoniae.
   1633..1754    +  polyA_signal   SV40 poly(A) signal: SV40 polyadenylation signal
   1827..1843    -  protein_bind   lac operator: The lac repressor binds to the lac operator to inhibit transcription in E. coli. This inhibition can be relieved by adding lactose or isopropyl-β-D-thiogalactopyranoside (IPTG). lac repressor encoded by lacI
   1851..1881    -  promoter       lac promoter: promoter for the E. coli lac operon
   1896..1917    -  protein_bind   CAP binding site: CAP binding activates transcription in the presence of cAMP. E. coli catabolite activator protein
   1930..2022    -  CDS            lacI (fragment): lac repressor; lacI; The lac repressor binds to the lac operator to inhibit transcription in E. coli. This inhibition can be relieved by adding lactose or isopropyl-β-D-thiogalactopyranoside (IPTG).
   2205..2793    -  rep_origin     ori: high-copy-number ColE1/pMB1/pBR322/pUC origin of replication
   2964..3824    -  CDS            AmpR: β-lactamase; bla; confers resistance to ampicillin, carbenicillin, and related antibiotics
   3825..3929    -  promoter       AmpR promoter: bla
   3988..4040    -  misc_feature   bom (fragment): basis of mobility region from pBR322
   4195..4574    +  enhancer       CMV enhancer: human cytomegalovirus immediate early enhancer
   4575..4778    +  promoter       CMV promoter: human cytomegalovirus (CMV) immediate early promoter
   4774..4807    +  LTR            5' LTR (truncated) (fragment): truncated 5' long terminal repeat (LTR) from HIV-1
   4823..4841    +  promoter       T7 promoter: promoter for bacteriophage T7 RNA polymerase
   4865..5581    +  CDS            mEGFP: mEGFP is a basic (constitutively fluorescent) green fluorescent protein published in 2002, derived from Aequorea victoria. It has moderate acid sensitivity.
   5582..7441    +  CDS            FXR1: FXR1_HUMAN - Experimental evidence at protein level: Swiss-Prot protein existence level 1. RNA-binding protein required for embryonic and postnatal development of muscle tissue (PubMed:30770808). May regulate intracellular transport and local translation of certain mRNAs (By similarity). From Homo sapiens (Human).
   7488..30      +  polyA_signal   bGH poly(A) signal (across the origin): bovine growth hormone polyadenylation signal
>Addgene plasmid #225461 | pcDNA3puro-mGFP-FXR1a-I304N | addgene full sequence | sequence record 448475 | Addgene NGS Result
GGCATGCTGGGGATGCGGTGGGCTCTATGGCTTCTGAGGCGGAAAGAACCAGCTGGGGCTCTAGGGGGTA
TCCCC
[124 nt withheld, positions 76-199]
C
[91 nt withheld, positions 201-291]
A
[49 nt withheld, positions 293-341]
CCTTTGACGTTGGAGTCCACGTTCTTT
[37 nt withheld, positions 369-405]
ACCCTATCTCGGTCTATTCTTTTGATTTATAAGGGATTTTGCCGATTTCGGCCTATTGGTTAAAAAATGA
GCTGATTTAACAAAAATTTAACGCGAATTAATTCTGTGGAATGTGTGTCAGTTAGGGTGTGGAAAGTCCC
CAGGCTCCCCAGCAGGCAGAAGTATGCAAAGCATGCATCTCAATTAGTCAGCAACCAGGTGTGGAAAGTC
CCCAGGCTCCCCAGCAGGCAGAAGTATGCAAAGCATGCATCTCAATTAGTCAGCAACCATAGTCCCGCCC
CTAACTCCGCCCATCCCGCCCCTAACTCCGCCCAGTTCCGCCCATTCTCCGCCCCATGGCTGACTAATTT
TTTTTATTTATGCAGAGGCCGAGGCCGCCTCTGCCTCTGAGCTATTCCAGAAGTAGTGAGGAGGCTTTTT
TGGAGGCCTAGGCTTTTGCAAAAAGCTCCCAACCATGACCGAGTACAAGCCCACGGTGCGCCTCGCCACC
CGCGACGACGTCCCCAGGGCCGTACGCACCCTCGCCGCCGCGTTCGCCGACTACCCCGCCACGCGCCACA
CCGTCGATCCGGACCGCCACATCGAGCGGGTCACCGAGCTGCAAGAACTCTTCCTCACGCGCGTCGGGCT
CGACATCGGCAAGGTGTGGGTCGCGGACGACGGCGCCGCGGTGGCGGTCTGGACCACGCCGGAGAGCGTC
GAAGCGGGGGCGGTGTTCGCCGAGATCGGCCCGCGCATGGCCGAGTTGAGCGGTTCCCGGCTGGCCGCGC
AGCAACAGATGGAAGGCCTCCTGGCGCCGCACCGGCCCAAGGAGCCCGCGTGGTTCCTGGCCACCGTCGG
CGTCTCGCCCGACCACCAGGGCAAGGGTCTGGGCAGCGCCGTCGTGCTCCCCGGAGTGGAGGCGGCCGAG
CGCGCCGGGGTGCCCGCCTTCCTGGAGACCTCCGCGCCCCGCAACCTCCCCTTCTACGAGCGGCTCGGCT
TCACCGTCACCGCCGACGTCGAGGTGCCCGAAGGACCGCGCACCTGGTGCATGACCCGCAAGCCCGGTGC
CTGAGCGGGACTCTGGGGTTCGAAATGACCGACCAAGCGACGCCCAACCTGCCATCACGAGATTTCGATT
CCACCGCCGCCTTCTATGAAAGGTTGGGCTTCGGAATCGTTTTCCGGGACGCCGGCTGGATGATCCTCCA
GCGCGGGGATCTCATGCTGGAGTTCTTCGCCCACCCCAACTTGTTTATTGCAGCTTATAATGGTTACAAA
TAAAGCAATAGCATCACAAATTTCACAAATAAAGCATTTTTTTCACTGCATTCTAGTTGTGGTTTGTCCA
AACTCATCAATGTATCTTATCATGTCTGTATACCGTCGACCTCTAGCTAGAGCTTGGCGTAATCATGGTC
ATAGCTGTTTCCTGTGTGAAATTGTTATCCGCTCACAATTCCACACAACATACGAGCCGGAAGCATAAAG
TGTAAAGCCTGGGGTGCCTAATGAGTGAGCTAACTCACATTAATTGCGTTGCGCTCACTGCCCGCTTTCC
AGTCGGGAAACCTGTCGTGCCAGCTGCATTAATGAATCGGCCAACGCGCGGGGAGAGGCGGTTTGCGTAT
TGGGCGCTCTTCCGCTTCCTCGCTCACTGACTCGCTGCGCTCGGTCGTTCGGCTGCGGCGAGCGGTATCA
GCTCACTCAAAGGCGGTAATACGGTTATCCACAGAATCAGGGGATAACGCAGGAAAGAACATGTGAGCAA
AAGGCCAGCAAAAGGCCAGGAACCGTAAAAAGGCCGCGTTGCTGGCGTTTTTCCATAGGCTCCGCCCCCC
TGACGAGCATCACAAAAATCGACGCTCAAGTCAGAGGTGGCGAAACCCGACAGGACTATAAAGATACCAG
GCGTTTCCCCCTGGAAGCTCCCTCGTGCGCTCTCCTGTTCCGACCCTGCCGCTTACCGGATACCTGTCCG
CCTTTCTCCCTTCGGGAAGCGTGGCGCTTTCTCATAGCTCACGCTGTAGGTATCTCAGTTCGGTGTAGGT
CGTTCGCTCCAAGCTGGGCTGTGTGCACGAACCCCCCGTTCAGCCCGACCGCTGCGCCTTATCCGGTAAC
TATCGTCTTGAGTCCAACCCGGTAAGACACGACTTATCGCCACTGGCAGCAGCCACTGGTAACAGGATTA
GCAGAGCGAGGTATGTAGGCGGTGCTACAGAGTTCTTGAAGTGGTGGCCTAACTACGGCTACACTAGAAG
AACAGTATTTGGTATCTGCGCTCTGCTGAAGCCAGTTACCTTCGGAAAAAGAGTTGGTAGCTCTTGATCC
GGCAAACAAACCACCGCTGGTAGCGGTGGTTTTTTTGTTTGCAAGCAGCAGATTACGCGCAGAAAAAAAG
GATCTCAAGAAGATCCTTTGATCTTTTCTACGGGGTCTGACGCTCAGTGGAACGAAAACTCACGTTAAGG
GATTTTGGTCATGAGATTATCAAAAAGGATCTTCACCTAGATCCTTTTAAATTAAAAATGAAGTTTTAAA
TCAATCTAAAGTATATATGAGTAAACTTGGTCTGACAGTTACCAATGCTTAATCAGTGAGGCACCTATCT
CAGCGATCTGTCTATTTCGTTCATCCATAGTTGCCTGACTCCCCGTCGTGTAGATAACTACGATACGGGA
GGGCTTACCATCTGGCCCCAGTGCTGCAATGATACCGCGAGACCCACGCTCACCGGCTCCAGATTTATCA
GCAATAAACCAGCCAGCCGGAAGGGCCGAGCGCAGAAGTGGTCCTGCAACTTTATCCGCCTCCATCCAGT
CTATTAATTGTTGCCGGGAAGCTAGAGTAAGTAGTTCGCCAGTTAATAGTTTGCGCAACGTTGTTGCCAT
TGCTACAGGCATCGTGGTGTCACGCTCGTCGTTTGGTATGGCTTCATTCAGCTCCGGTTCCCAACGATCA
AGGCGAGTTACATGATCCCCCATGTTGTGCAAAAAAGCGGTTAGCTCCTTCGGTCCTCCGATCGTTGTCA
GAAGTAAGTTGGCCGCAGTGTTATCACTCATGGTTATGGCAGCACTGCATAATTCTCTTACTGTCATGCC
ATCCGTAAGATGCTTTTCTGTGACTGGTGAGTACTCAACCAAGTCATTCTGAGAATAGTGTATGCGGCGA
CCGAGTTGCTCTTGCCCGGCGTCAATACGGGATAATACCGCGCCACATAGCAGAACTTTAAAAGTGCTCA
TCATTGGAAAACGTTCTTCGGGGCGAAAACTCTCAAGGATCTTACCGCTGTTGAGATCCAGTTCGATGTA
ACCCACTCGTGCACCCAACTGATCTTCAGCATCTTTTACTTTCACCAGCGTTTCTGGGTGAGCAAAAACA
GGAAGGCAAAATGCCGCAAAAAAGGGAATAAGGGCGACACGGAAATGTTGAATACTCATACTCTTCCTTT
TTCAATATTATTGAAGCATTTATCAGGGTTATTGTCTCATGAGCGGATACATATTTGAATGTATTTAGAA
AAATAAACAAATAGGGGTTCCGCGCACATTTCCCCGAAAAGTGCCACCTGACGTCGACGGATCGGGAGAT
CTCCCGATCCCCTATGGTGCACTCTCAGTACAATCTGCTCTGATGCCGCATAGTTAAGCCAGTATCTGCT
CCCTGCTTGTGTGTTGGAGGTCGCTGAGTAGTGCGCGAGCAAAATTTAAGCTACAACAAGGCAAGGCTTG
ACCGACAATTGCATGAAGAATCTGCTTAGGGTTAGGCGTTTTGCGCTGCTTCGCGATGTACGGGCCAGAT
ATACGCGTTGACATTGATTATTGACTAGTTATTAATAGTAATCAATTACGGGGTCATTAGTTCATAGCCC
ATATATGGAGTTCCGCGTTACATAACTTACGGTAAATGGCCCGCCTGGCTGACCGCCCAACGACCCCCGC
CCATTGACGTCAATAATGACGTATGTTCCCATAGTAACGCCAATAGGGACTTTCCATTGACGTCAATGGG
TGGAGTATTTACGGTAAACTGCCCACTTGGCAGTACATCAAGTGTATCATATGCCAAGTACGCCCCCTAT
TGACGTCAATGACGGTAAATGGCCCGCCTGGCATTATGCCCAGTACATGACCTTATGGGACTTTCCTACT
TGGCAGTACATCTACGTATTAGTCATCGCTATTACCATGGTGATGCGGTTTTGGCAGTACATCAATGGGC
GTGGATAGCGGTTTGACTCACGGGGATTTCCAAGTCTCCACCCCATTGACGTCAATGGGAGTTTGTTTTG
GCACCAAAATCAACGGGACTTTCCAAAATGTCGTAACAACTCCGCCCCATTGACGCAAATGGGCGGTAGG
CGTGTACGGTGGGAGGTCTATATAAGCAGAGCTCTCTGGCTAACTAGAGAACCCACTGCTTACTGGCTTA
TCGAAATTAATACGACTCACTATAGGGAGACCCAAGCTGGCTAGCAACCATGGTGAGCAAGGGCGAGGAG
CTGTTCACCGGGGTGGTGCCCATCCTGGTCGAGCTGGACGGCGACGTAAACGGCCACAAGTTCAGCGTGT
CCGGCGAGGGCGAGGGCGATGCCACCTACGGCAAGCTGACCCTGAAGTTCATCTGCACCACCGGCAAGCT
GCCCGTGCCCTGGCCCACCCTCGTGACCACCCTGACCTACGGCGTGCAGTGCTTCAGCCGCTACCCCGAC
CACATGAAGCAGCACGACTTCTTCAAGTCCGCCATGCCCGAAGGCTACGTCCAGGAGCGCACCATCTTCT
TCAAGGACGACGGCAACTACAAGACCCGCGCCGAGGTGAAGTTCGAGGGCGACACCCTGGTGAACCGCAT
CGAGCTGAAGGGCATCGACTTCAAGGAGGACGGCAACATCCTGGGGCACAAGCTGGAGTACAACTACAAC
AGCCACAACGTCTATATCATGGCCGACAAGCAGAAGAACGGCATCAAGGTGAACTTCAAGATCCGCCACA
ACATCGAGGACGGCAGCGTGCAGCTCGCCGACCACTACCAGCAGAACACCCCCATCGGCGACGGCCCCGT
GCTGCTGCCCGACAACCACTACCTGAGCACCCAGTCCAAGCTGAGCAAAGACCCCAACGAGAAGCGCGAT
CACATGGTCCTGCTGGAGTTCGTGACCGCCGCCGGGATCACTCTCGGCATGGACGAGCTGTACAAGGCGG
AGCTGACGGTGGAGGTTCGCGGCTCTAACGGGGCTTTCTACAAGGGATTTATCAAAGATGTTCATGAAGA
CTCCCTTACAGTTGTTTTTGAAAATAATTGGCAACCAGAACGCCAGGTTCCATTTAATGAAGTTAGATTA
CCACCACCACCTGATATAAAAAAAGAAATTAGTGAAGGAGATGAAGTAGAGGTATATTCAAGAGCAAATG
ACCAAGAGCCATGTGGGTGGTGGTTGGCTAAAGTTCGGATGATGAAAGGAGAATTTTATGTCATTGAATA
TGCTGCTTGTGACGCTACTTACAATGAAATAGTCACATTTGAACGACTTCGGCCTGTCAATCAAAATAAA
ACTGTCAAAAAAAATACCTTCTTTAAATGCACAGTGGATGTTCCTGAGCATTTGAGAGAGGCGTGTGCTA
ATGAAAATGCACATAAAGATTTTAAGAAAGCAGTAGGAGCATGCAGAATTTTTTACCATCCAGAAACAAC
ACAGCTAATGATACTGTCTGCCAGTGAAGCAACTGTGAAGAGAGTAAACATCTTAAGTGACATGCATTTG
CGAAGTATTCGTACGAAGTTGATGCTTATGTCCAGAAATGAAGAGGCCACTAAGCATTTAGAATGCACAA
AACAACTTGCAGCAGCTTTTCATGAGGAATTTGTTGTGAGAGAAGATTTAATGGGCCTGGCAATAGGAAC
ACATGGTAGTAACATCCAGCAAGCTAGGAAGGTTCCTGGAGTTACCGCCATTGAGCTAGATGAAGATACT
GGAACATTCAGAATCTACGGAGAGAGTGCTGATGCTGTAAAAAAGGCTAGAGGTTTCTTGGAATTTGTGG
AGGATTTTATTCAGGTTCCTAGGAATCTCGTTGGAAAAGTAATTGGAAAAAATGGCAAAGTTAATCAAGA
AATAGTGGACAAATCTGGTGTGGTTCGAGTGAGAATTGAAGGGGACAATGAAAATAAATTACCCAGAGAA
GACGGTATGGTTCCATTTGTATTTGTTGGCACTAAAGAAAGCATTGGAAATGTGCAGGTTCTTCTAGAGT
ATCATATTGCCTATCTAAAGGAAGTAGAACAGCTAAGAATGGAACGCCTACAGATTGATGAACAGCTGCG
ACAGATTGGTTCTAGGTCTTATAGCGGAAGAGGCAGAGGTCGTCGGGGACCTAATTACACCTCCGGTTAT
GGTACAAATTCTGAGCTGTCTAACCCCTCTGAAACGGAATCTGAGCGTAAAGACGAGCTGAGTGATTGGT
CATTGGCAGGAGAAGATGATCGAGACAGCCGACATCAGCGTGACAGCAGGAGACGCCCAGGAGGAAGAGG
CAGAAGTGTTTCAGGGGGTCGAGGTCGTGGTGGACCACGTGGTGGCAAATCCTCCATCAGTTCTGTGCTC
AAAGATCCAGACAGCAATCCATACAGCTTACTTGATAATACAGAATCAGATCAGACTGCAGACACTGATG
CATCCGAAAGCCACCATTCCACTAACCGTCGTAGGCGGTCTCGTAGACGAAGGACTGATGAAGATGCTGT
TCTGATGGATGGAATGACTGAATCTGATACAGCTTCAGTTAATGAAAATGGGCTAGTCACAGTTGCAGAT
TATATTTCTAGAGCTGAGTCTCAGAGCAGACAAAGAAACCTCCCAAGGGAAACTTTGGCTAAAAACAAGA
AAGAAATGGCAAAAGATGTGATTGAAGAGCATGGTCCTTCAGAAAAGGCAATAAACGGCCCAACTAGTGC
TTCTGGCGATGACATTTCTAAGCTACAGCGTACTCCAGGAGAAGAAAAGATTAATACCTTAAAAGAAGAA
AACACTCAAGAAGCAGCAGTCCTGAATGGTGTTTCATAACTCGAGTCTAGAGGGCCCGTTTAAACCCGCT
GATCAGCCTCGACTGTGCCTTCTAGTTGCCAGCCATCTGTTGTTTGCCCCTCCCCCGTGCCTTCCTTGAC
CCTGGAAGGTGCCACTCCCACTGTCCTTTCCTAATAAAATGAGGAAATTGCATCGCATTGTCTGAGTAGG
TGTCATTCTATTCTGGGGGGTGGGGTGGGGCAGGACAGCAAGGGGGAGGATTGGGAAGACAATAGCA
