>Addgene plasmid #225461 | pcDNA3puro-mGFP-FXR1a-I304N | depositor partial sequence | sequence record 441706 | region with mutation I304N
GGAAAAAATGGCAAAGTTAATCAAGAAATAGTGGACAAATC
